Addgene plasmid #100312: pCMV_mEm_4GS_LF82_114
Purpose: Mammalian expression of E. coli LF82_114 CDS fused to mEmerald
Depositing lab: Alan Huett. Depositing organization: University of Nottingham. Publication: A multi-phenotypic imaging screen to identify bacterial effectors by exogenous expression in a HeLa cell line. Collins A, Huett A. Sci Data. 2018 May 15;5:180081. doi: 10.1038/sdata.2018.81. PubMed 29762554.
Backbone
  Vector backbone: pCMV
  Backbone size w/o insert (bp): 4502
  Vector type: Mammalian Expression
Growth in bacteria
  Bacterial resistance: Ampicillin, 100 μg/mL
  Growth temperature: 37°C
  Growth strain: XL1 Blue
  Copy number: High Copy
Gene/Insert
  Gene/Insert name: LF82_114
  Insert size (bp): 402
  Promoter: CMV
  Tag / fusion protein: mEmerald (N terminal on backbone)
  Cloning method: Ligation Independent Cloning
  Sequencing primers: 5′ ACTTCTGCTCTAAAAGCTGCGG; 3′ CACTGCATTCTAGTTGTGGTTTGTC
Terms and licenses: Academic/Nonprofit Terms; Industry Terms: Not Available to Industry
How to cite: pCMV_mEm_4GS_LF82_114 was a gift from Alan Huett (Addgene plasmid # 100312 ; http://n2t.net/addgene:100312 ; RRID:Addgene_100312)
