[The description below was written by a language model from this plasmid's Addgene catalogue record and pLannotate feature annotations shown in this document.]
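Description:
pCMV_mEm_4GS_LF82_114 is a mammalian expression plasmid built on a pCMV backbone (4,502 bp without insert; the full sequenced record is 4,904 nt) that produces an Escherichia coli LF82 protein as a fluorescent fusion. It is propagated in E. coli as a high-copy plasmid through a ColE1/pUC-type origin and selected with ampicillin via the β-lactamase gene and its native promoter. The annotation also picks up backbone remnants of pUC/pBR322 ancestry (fragments of lacZα, lacI, rop and bom, plus the lac promoter, operator and CAP site), which have no evident role in the construct's function. No mammalian selection marker is annotated, so the plasmid appears suited to transient transfection.

The expression cassette runs from the human cytomegalovirus immediate-early enhancer and promoter through a modified SV40 intron, which supplies splice sites that generally improve mRNA processing and expression, into the mEmerald coding sequence, a rapidly maturing monomeric green fluorescent protein. The 402 bp LF82_114 coding sequence, inserted by ligation-independent cloning, is fused downstream, so mEmerald sits at the N terminus of the bacterial protein. The "4GS" in the name suggests a glycine-serine linker between the two, although the record does not describe it. The insert itself is not annotated in the feature table, but it fits the unannotated gap between mEmerald and the SV40 polyadenylation signal that terminates the transcript. The function of LF82_114 is not stated. The associated publication describes a multi-phenotypic imaging screen to identify bacterial effectors by exogenous expression in a HeLa cell line, and this fluorescent fusion fits that kind of imaging-based use.
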