Features (pLannotate 1.2.2; 16 found; start..end, strand, type, name):
      8..28      -  misc_feature   MCS (fragment): pUC18/19 multiple cloning site
     27..330     +  enhancer       CMV enhancer: human cytomegalovirus immediate early enhancer
    331..534     +  promoter       CMV promoter: human cytomegalovirus (CMV) immediate early promoter
    672..768     +  intron         SV40 intron: modified SV40 intron with splice donor and acceptor sites
    829..1545    +  CDS            mEmerald: mEmerald is a basic (constitutively fluorescent) green fluorescent protein published in 1998, derived from Aequorea victoria. It is reported to be a very rapidly-maturing monomer with moderate acid sensitivity.
   2043..2177    -  polyA_signal   SV40 poly(A) signal: SV40 polyadenylation signal
   2312..2328    -  protein_bind   lac operator: The lac repressor binds to the lac operator to inhibit transcription in E. coli. This inhibition can be relieved by adding lactose or isopropyl-β-D-thiogalactopyranoside (IPTG). lac repressor encoded by lacI
   2336..2366    -  promoter       lac promoter: promoter for the E. coli lac operon
   2381..2402    -  protein_bind   CAP binding site: CAP binding activates transcription in the presence of cAMP. E. coli catabolite activator protein
   2415..2507    -  CDS            lacI (fragment): lac repressor; lacI; The lac repressor binds to the lac operator to inhibit transcription in E. coli. This inhibition can be relieved by adding lactose or isopropyl-β-D-thiogalactopyranoside (IPTG).
   2690..3278    -  rep_origin     ori: high-copy-number ColE1/pMB1/pBR322/pUC origin of replication
   3449..4309    -  CDS            AmpR: β-lactamase; bla; confers resistance to ampicillin, carbenicillin, and related antibiotics
   4310..4414    -  promoter       AmpR promoter: bla
   4509..4544    +  CDS            rop (fragment): Rop protein, which maintains plasmids at low copy number; rop
   4646..4745    +  misc_feature   bom (fragment): basis of mobility region from pBR322
   4751..2       -  CDS            lacZα (fragment) (across the origin): LacZα fragment of β-galactosidase; lacZ fragment
>Addgene plasmid #100312 | pCMV_mEm_4GS_LF82_114 | addgene full sequence | sequence record 209448 | Addgene NGS Result
GAGTTCGAGCTTGCATGCCTGCAGGTCGTTACATAACTTACGGTAAATGGCCCGCCTGGCTGACCGCCCA
ACGACCCCCGCCCATTGACGTCAATAATGACGTATGTTCCCATAGTAACGCCAATAGGGACTTTCCATTG
ACGTCAATGGGTGGAGTATTTACGGTAAACTGCCCACTTGGCAGTACATCAAGTGTATCATATGCCAAGT
ACGCCCCCTATTGACGTCAATGACGGTAAATGGCCCGCCTGGCATTATGCCCAGTACATGACCTTATGGG
ACTTTCCTACTTGGCAGTACATCTACGTATTAGTCATCGCTATTACCATGGTGATGCGGTTTTGGCAGTA
CATCAATGGGCGTGGATAGCGGTTTGACTCACGGGGATTTCCAAGTCTCCACCCCATTGACGTCAATGGG
AGTTTGTTTTGGCACCAAAATCAACGGGACTTTCCAAAATGTCGTAACAACTCCGCCCCATTGACGCAAA
TGGGCGGTAGGCGTGTACGGTGGGAGGTCTATATAAGCAGAGCTCGTTTAGTGAACCGTCAGATCGCCTG
GAGACGCCATCCACGCTGTTTTGACCTCCATAGAAGACACCGGGACCGATCCAGCCTCCGGACTCTAGAG
GATCCGGTACTAGAGGAACTGAAAAACCAGAAAGTTAACTGGTAAGTTTAGTCTTTTTGTCTTTTATTTC
AGGTCCCGGATCCGGTGGTGGTGCAAATCAAAGAACTGCTCCTCAGTGGATGTTGCCTTTACTTCTAGGC
CTGTACGGAAGTGTTACTTCTGCTCTAAAAGCTGCGGAATTGTACCCGCGGGCCCACCATGGTGAGCAAG
GGCGAGGAGCTGTTCACCGGGGTGGTGCCCATCCTGGTCGAGCTGGACGGCGACGTAAACGGCCACAAGT
TCAGCGTGTCCGGCGAGGGCGAGGGCGATGCCACCTACGGCAAGCTGACCCTGAAGTTCATCTGCACCAC
CGGCAAGCTGCCCGTGCCCTGGCCCACCCTCGTGACCACCTTGACCTACGGCGTGCAGTGCTTCGCCCGC
TACCCCGACCACATGAAGCAGCACGACTTCTTCAAGTCCGCCATGCCCGAAGGCTACGTCCAGGAGCGCA
CCATCTTCTTCAAGGACGACGGCAACTACAAGACCCGCGCCGAGGTGAAGTTCGAGGGCGACACCCTGGT
GAACCGCATCGAGCTGAAGGGCATCGACTTCAAGGAGGACGGCAACATCCTGGGGCACAAGCTGGAGTAC
AACTACAACAGCCACAAGGTCTATATCACCGCCGACAAGCAGAAGAACGGCATCAAGGTGAACTTCAAGA
CCCGCCACAACATCGAGGACGGCAGCGTGCAGCTCGCCGACCACTACCAGCAGAACACCCCCATCGGCGA
CGGCCCCGTGCTGCTGCCCGACAACCACTACCTGAGCACCCAGTCCAAGCTGAGCAAAGACCCCAACGAG
AAGCGCGATCACATGGTCCTGCTGGAGTTCGTGACCGCCGCCGGGATCACTCTCGGCATGGACGAGCTGT
ACAAGCGAATTGGTGGAGGGGGCGGTTCCGGTGGCGGAGGTTCCCGAATTCGTCGACGGAGATCTGATAT
GCTTTTAATTCAACCTGGATTTGGCCTTAGCATCAAAAAAGGGCACATGTTTGGCGAGAAAGAGTCACAA
CGAAAAGTGGTGTCTATCCGGTTGCCATTTATCAGTATTTATTGGCTAAACATGGAGGCAACAAATTATT
GGTATACATGCGCCAGAGCAGCATTTAACGACCCTGACTGGTTTGTGAAAAACCACCACGCAGTTCGTCA
GGCAAAGAGAAATGCCAATACGACATACATGAAGGCGTATCAAAAAGCATGGAAAGAACACCGCGATCGA
TACCAACAAGACATGGAAAAGCTTGAATCAGAAAACATGGAATTAAGACGAAAGCTCGGTGAAGCAAAAC
GAGACATTGATGCTTACAAGCGACTTTTTAATGGTGAAAGCCATGCTTGAATCGGTACCCTCGAGAAGCT
TGCGGCCGCGGGGATCCAGACATGATAAGATACATTGATGAGTTTGGACAAACCACAACTAGAATGCAGT
GAAAAAAATGCTTTATTTGTGAAATTTGTGATGCTATTGCTTTATTTGTAACCATTATAAGCTGCAATAA
ACAAGTTAACAACAACAATTGCATTCATTTTATGTTTCAGGTTCAGGGGGAGGTGTGGGAGGTTTTTTCG
GATCCTCTAGAGTCGATCTGCAGGCATGCTAGCTTGGCGTAATCATGGTCATAGCTGTTTCCTGTGTGAA
ATTGTTATCCGCTCACAATTCCACACAACATACGAGCCGGAAGCATAAAGTGTAAAGCCTGGGGTGCCTA
ATGAGTGAGCTAACTCACATTAATTGCGTTGCGCTCACTGCCCGCTTTCCAGTCGGGAAACCTGTCGTGC
CAGCTGCATTAATGAATCGGCCAACGCGCGGGGAGAGGCGGTTTGCGTATTGGGCGCTCTTCCGCTTCCT
CGCTCACTGACTCGCTGCGCTCGGTCGTTCGGCTGCGGCGAGCGGTATCAGCTCACTCAAAGGCGGTAAT
ACGGTTATCCACAGAATCAGGGGATAACGCAGGAAAGAACATGTGAGCAAAAGGCCAGCAAAAGGCCAGG
AACCGTAAAAAGGCCGCGTTGCTGGCGTTTTTCCATAGGCTCCGCCCCCCTGACGAGCATCACAAAAATC
GACGCTCAAGTCAGAGGTGGCGAAACCCGACAGGACTATAAAGATACCAGGCGTTTCCCCCTGGAAGCTC
CCTCGTGCGCTCTCCTGTTCCGACCCTGCCGCTTACCGGATACCTGTCCGCCTTTCTCCCTTCGGGAAGC
GTGGCGCTTTCTCATAGCTCACGCTGTAGGTATCTCAGTTCGGTGTAGGTCGTTCGCTCCAAGCTGGGCT
GTGTGCACGAACCCCCCGTTCAGCCCGACCGCTGCGCCTTATCCGGTAACTATCGTCTTGAGTCCAACCC
GGTAAGACACGACTTATCGCCACTGGCAGCAGCCACTGGTAACAGGATTAGCAGAGCGAGGTATGTAGGC
GGTGCTACAGAGTTCTTGAAGTGGTGGCCTAACTACGGCTACACTAGAAGAACAGTATTTGGTATCTGCG
CTCTGCTGAAGCCAGTTACCTTCGGAAAAAGAGTTGGTAGCTCTTGATCCGGCAAACAAACCACCGCTGG
TAGCGGTGGTTTTTTTGTTTGCAAGCAGCAGATTACGCGCAGAAAAAAAGGATCTCAAGAAGATCCTTTG
ATCTTTTCTACGGGGTCTGACGCTCAGTGGAACGAAAACTCACGTTAAGGGATTTTGGTCATGAGATTAT
CAAAAAGGATCTTCACCTAGATCCTTTTAAATTAAAAATGAAGTTTTAAATCAATCTAAAGTATATATGA
GTAAACTTGGTCTGACAGTTACCAATGCTTAATCAGTGAGGCACCTATCTCAGCGATCTGTCTATTTCGT
TCATCCATAGTTGCCTGACTCCCCGTCGTGTAGATAACTACGATACGGGAGGGCTTACCATCTGGCCCCA
GTGCTGCAATGATACCGCGAGACCCACGCTCACCGGCTCCAGATTTATCAGCAATAAACCAGCCAGCCGG
AAGGGCCGAGCGCAGAAGTGGTCCTGCAACTTTATCCGCCTCCATCCAGTCTATTAATTGTTGCCGGGAA
GCTAGAGTAAGTAGTTCGCCAGTTAATAGTTTGCGCAACGTTGTTGCCATTGCTACAGGCATCGTGGTGT
CACGCTCGTCGTTTGGTATGGCTTCATTCAGCTCCGGTTCCCAACGATCAAGGCGAGTTACATGATCCCC
CATGTTGTGCAAAAAAGCGGTTAGCTCCTTCGGTCCTCCGATCGTTGTCAGAAGTAAGTTGGCCGCAGTG
TTATCACTCATGGTTATGGCAGCACTGCATAATTCTCTTACTGTCATGCCATCCGTAAGATGCTTTTCTG
TGACTGGTGAGTACTCAACCAAGTCATTCTGAGAATAGTGTATGCGGCGACCGAGTTGCTCTTGCCCGGC
GTCAATACGGGATAATACCGCGCCACATAGCAGAACTTTAAAAGTGCTCATCATTGGAAAACGTTCTTCG
GGGCGAAAACTCTCAAGGATCTTACCGCTGTTGAGATCCAGTTCGATGTAACCCACTCGTGCACCCAACT
GATCTTCAGCATCTTTTACTTTCACCAGCGTTTCTGGGTGAGCAAAAACAGGAAGGCAAAATGCCGCAAA
AAAGGGAATAAGGGCGACACGGAAATGTTGAATACTCATACTCTTCCTTTTTCAATATTATTGAAGCATT
TATCAGGGTTATTGTCTCATGAGCGGATACATATTTGAATGTATTTAGAAAAATAAACAAATAGGGGTTC
CGCGCACATTTCCCCGAAAAGTGCCACCTGACGTCTAAGAAACCATTATTATCATGACATTAACCTATAA
AAATAGGCGTATCACGAGGCCCTTTCGTCTCGCGCGTTTCGGTGATGACGGTGAAAACCTCTGACACATG
CAGCTCCCGGAGACGGTCACAGCTTGTCTGTAAGCGGATGCCGGGAGCAGACAAGCCCGTCAGGGCGCGT
CAGCGGGTGTTGGCGGGTGTCGGGGCTGGCTTAACTATGCGGCATCAGAGCAGATTGTACTGAGAGTGCA
CCATATGCGGTGTGAAATACCGCACAGATGCGTAAGGAGAAAATACCGCATCAGGCGCCATTCGCCATTC
AGGCTGCGCAACTGTTGGGAAGGGCGATCGGTGCGGGCCTCTTCGCTATTACGCCAGCTGGCGAAAGGGG
GATGTGCTGCAAGGCGATTAAGTTGGGTAACGCCAGGGTTTTCCCAGTCACGACGTTGTAAAACGACGGC
CAGT
