>Addgene plasmid #100312 | pCMV_mEm_4GS_LF82_114 | depositor partial sequence | sequence record 183651 | Sequence across LF82 gene insert region
GGTGGAGGGGGCGGTTCCGGTGGCGGAGGTTCCCGAATTCGTCGACGGAGATCTGATATGCTTTTAATTC
AACCTGGATTTGGCCTTAGCATCAAAAAAGGGCACATGTTTGGCGAGAAAGAGTCACAACGAAAAGTGGT
GTCTATCCGGTTGCCATTTATCAGTATTTATTGGCTAAACATGGAGGCAACAAATTATTGGTATACATGC
GCCAGAGCAGCATTTAACGACCCTGACTGGTTTGTGAAAAACCACCACGCAGTTCGTCAGGCAAAGAGAA
ATGCCAATACGACATACATGAAGGCGTATCAAAAAGCATGGAAAGAACACCGCGATCGATACCAACAAGA
CATGGAAAAGCTTGAATCAGAAAACATGGAATTAAGACGAAAGCTCGGTGAAGCAAAACGAGACATTGAT
GCTTACAAGCGACTTTTTAATGGTGAAAGCCATGCTTGAATCGGTACCCTCGAGAAGCTTGCGGCCGCGG
GGATCCAGACATGATAAGATACATTGATGAGTTTGGACAAACCACAACTAGAATGCAGTGAAAAAAATGC
TTTATTTGTGAAATTTGTGATGCTATTGCTTTATTTGTAACCATTATAAGCTGCAATAAACAAGTTAACA
ACAACAATTGCATTCATTTTATGTTTCAGGTTCAGGGGGAGGTGTGGGAGGTTTTTTCGGATCCTCTAGA
GTCGATCTGCAGGCATGCTAGCTTGGCGTAATCATGGTCATAGCTGTTTCCTGTGTGAAATTGTTATCCG
CTCACAATTCCACACAACATACGAGCCGGAAGCATAAAGTGTAAAGCCTGGGGTGCCTAATGAGTGAGCT
AACTCACATTAATTGCGTTGCGCTCACTGCCCGCTTTCCAGTCGGGAAACCTGTCGTGCCAGCTGCATTA
ATGAATCGGCCAACGCGCGGGGAGAGGCGGTTTGCGTATTGGGCGCTCTTCCGCTTCCTCGCTCACTGAC
TCGCTGCGCTCGGTCGTTCG
